Addgene plasmid #41835: GoldyTALEN-ppp1cab TAL1
Depositing lab: Jeffrey Essner. Depositing organization: Iowa State University. Publication: In vivo genome editing using a high-efficiency TALEN system. Bedell VM, Wang Y, Campbell JM, Poshusta TL, Starker CG, Krug RG 2nd, Tan W, Penheiter SG, Ma AC, Leung AY, Fahrenkrug SC, Carlson DF, Voytas DF, Clark KJ, Essner JJ, Ekker SC. Nature. 2012 Nov 1;491(7422):114-8. doi: 10.1038/nature11537. Epub 2012 Sep 23. PubMed 23000899.
Backbone
  Vector backbone: RCIscript-GoldyTALEN
  Backbone manufacturer: Dan Carlson (Addgene plasmid# 38142)
  Backbone size w/o insert (bp): 4651
  Total vector size (bp): 5841
  Vector type: cloning vector
Growth in bacteria
  Bacterial resistance: Ampicillin, 100 μg/mL
  Growth temperature: 37°C
  Growth strain: Top10
  Copy number: Unknown
Gene/Insert
  Gene/Insert name: protein phosphatase 1, catalytic subunit, alpha isoform b (alt name: ppp1cab)
  Species: D. rerio (zebrafish)
  GenBank ID: NM_212710
  Entrez Gene: ppp1cab (a.k.a. Ppp1ca, fb18b03, fd20h04, wu:fb18b03, wu:fd20h04, wu:fl22a03, zgc:55744, zgc:76940)
Terms and licenses: Academic/Nonprofit Terms; Industry Terms: Not Available to Industry
Depositor comments: The ppp1cab TALEN recognition sequences are: left TALEN 5′-CCACCAGAGAGTAACT-3′ and right TALEN 5′-GCCTCTGTCAACATAGT-3′. Between the two binding sites is a 15-bp spacer containing a BsII site (ACCTATTTCTGGGAG). See Addgene plasmid# 41836 and the associated publication for more information.
How to cite: GoldyTALEN-ppp1cab TAL1 was a gift from Jeffrey Essner (Addgene plasmid # 41835 ; http://n2t.net/addgene:41835 ; RRID:Addgene_41835)
