[The description below was written by a language model from this plasmid's Addgene catalogue record.]
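Description:
GoldyTALEN-ppp1cab TAL1 is one half of a TALEN pair designed to cut the zebrafish (D. rerio) gene ppp1cab, which encodes protein phosphatase 1, catalytic subunit, alpha isoform b. It is built in the RCIscript-GoldyTALEN backbone, recorded as a cloning vector of about 4.65 kb. With the insert, the total size is about 5.8 kb. The plasmid is propagated in E. coli under ampicillin selection. The copy number is listed as unknown, and the record names neither the origin of replication nor any promoter. No feature table is provided, so the internal layout cannot be described in detail.

Although the insert field names the ppp1cab gene, the depositor comments indicate that the payload is not the gene's coding sequence. The added sequence of roughly 1.2 kb is presumably a custom TAL effector repeat array that recognises one half-site in ppp1cab, placed within the GoldyTALEN scaffold. In TALENs generally, such a DNA-binding array is fused to a FokI nuclease domain that must dimerise to cleave. This construct is therefore meant to be used with its partner plasmid carrying the second arm. The record does not explicitly say whether TAL1 is the left or the right arm. The two binding sites flank a 15-bp spacer containing a restriction site, which gives a convenient way to detect induced mutations through loss of enzyme digestion.

The associated publication describes a high-efficiency TALEN system for in vivo genome editing. This fits a use in generating targeted double-strand breaks, and the resulting mutations, at the ppp1cab locus in zebrafish. The record does not state how the nuclease is delivered or expressed.
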