>Addgene plasmid #41835 | GoldyTALEN-ppp1cab TAL1 | addgene partial sequence | sequence record 57148 | TAL_F1 5'-ttggcgtcggcaaacagtgg-3'
CGGGGGAGTTGAGAGGTCCGCCGTTACAGTTGGACACAGGCCAACTTGTGAAGATTGCAAAACGTGGCGG
CGTGACCGCAATGGAGGCAGTGCATGCATCGCGCAATGCACTGACGGGTGCCCCCCTGAACCTGACCCCG
GACCAAGTGGTGGCTATCGCCAGCCACGATGGCGGCAAGCAAGCGCTCGAAACGGTGCAGCGGCTGTTGC
CGGTGCTGTGCCAGGACCATGGCCTGACTCCGGACCAAGTGGTGGCTATCGCCAGCCACGATGGCGGCAA
GCAAGCGCTCGAAACGGTGCAGCGGCTGTTGCCGGTGCTGTGCCAGGACCATGGCCTGACCCCGGACCAA
GTGGTGGCTATCGCCAGCAACATTGGCGGCAAGCAAGCGCTCGAAACGGTGCAGCGGCTGTTGCCGGTGC
TGTGCCAGGACCATGGCCTGACTCCGGACCAAGTGGTGGCTATCGCCAGCCACGATGGCGGCAAGCAAGC
GCTCGAAACGGTGCAGCGGCTGTTGCCGGTGCTGTGCCAGGACCATGGCCTGACTCCGGACCAAGTGGTG
GCTATCGCCAGCCACGATGGCGGCAAGCAAGCGCTCGAAACGGTGCAGCGGCTGTTGCCGGTGCTGTGCC
AGGACCATGGCCTGACCCCGGACCAAGTGGTGGCTATCGCCAGCAACATTGGCGGCAAGCAAGCGCTCGA
AACGGTGCAGCGGCTGTTGCCGGTGCTGTGCCAGGACCATGGCCTGACCCCGGACCAAGTGGTGGCTATC
GCCAGCAACAATGGCGGCAAGCAAGCGCTCGAAACGGTGCAGCGGCTGTTGCCGGTGCTGTGCCAGGACC
ATGGCCTGACCCCGGACCAAGTGGTGGCTATCGCCAGCAACATTGGCGGCAAGCAAGCGCTCGAAA
